Addgene plasmid #240737: Sc mec1-S6-P/FLAG-pRS403/GAL-L
Purpose: Over-express Sc mec1-S6-PreScission Protease Site-FLAG in yeast (integrated)
Depositing lab: Michael O'Donnell. Depositing organization: Rockefeller University.
Backbone
  Vector backbone: pRS403/GAL
  Vector type: Yeast Expression
Growth in bacteria
  Bacterial resistance: Ampicillin, 100 μg/mL
  Growth temperature: 37°C
  Growth strain: DH5alpha
  Copy number: High Copy
Gene/Insert
  Gene/Insert name: mec1-S6-P/FLAG
  Species: S. cerevisiae (budding yeast)
  Entrez Gene: MEC1 (a.k.a. YBR136W, ESR1, RAD31, SAD3)
  Tag / fusion protein: S6, followed by PreScission Protease site, followed by 3X FLAG (C terminal on insert)
  Cloning method: Restriction Enzyme; 5′ cloning site Unknown (unknown if destroyed)
Terms and licenses: Academic/Nonprofit Terms; Industry Terms: Not Available to Industry
How to cite: Sc mec1-S6-P/FLAG-pRS403/GAL-L was a gift from Michael O'Donnell (Addgene plasmid # 240737 ; http://n2t.net/addgene:240737 ; RRID:Addgene_240737)
