[The description below was written by a language model from this plasmid's Addgene catalogue record and pLannotate feature annotations shown in this document.]
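Description:
Sc mec1-S6-P/FLAG-pRS403/GAL-L is a yeast integrating expression plasmid of about 12.3 kb, built on a pRS403 backbone carrying a galactose-inducible promoter. Like other pRS40x vectors it has no annotated yeast replication origin or centromere, so it persists in Saccharomyces cerevisiae only after integration into the genome, consistent with the stated "integrated" use. Transformants are selected through the HIS3 auxotrophic marker, which is driven by its own promoter. In E. coli the plasmid replicates at high copy from a ColE1/pUC-type origin and is selected with ampicillin through the β-lactamase gene. An f1 origin, lac promoter/operator and lacZα remnants, and flanking T3 and T7 promoters are carried over from the pBluescript-derived scaffold. The short lacI, rop, bom and MRM1 fragments are likewise backbone remnants rather than functional parts.

The payload is the full-length S. cerevisiae MEC1 open reading frame (roughly 7.1 kb). MEC1 encodes the ATR-family serine/threonine checkpoint kinase that senses DNA damage and replication stalling. The gene lies immediately downstream of the divergent GAL1,10 promoter, which is regulated by Gal4, so expression is induced by galactose. According to the catalogue entry, the C terminus of Mec1 is fused to an S6 tag, then a PreScission protease cleavage site, then 3xFLAG. The feature table annotates only the 3xFLAG segment, with a short unannotated gap between it and MEC1 that presumably holds the S6 and protease-site sequences.

The stated purpose is over-expression of tagged Mec1 in yeast. The tag layout would suit anti-FLAG affinity capture with protease release of the protein, and the S6 peptide is commonly used for site-specific enzymatic labelling, though the record does not describe these downstream uses. The record also does not explain the lowercase "mec1" or the "-L" suffix in the name, and no terminator is annotated.
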