Features (pLannotate 1.2.2; 21 found; start..end, strand, type, name):
     17..109     +  CDS            lacI (fragment): lac repressor; lacI; The lac repressor binds to the lac operator to inhibit transcription in E. coli. This inhibition can be relieved by adding lactose or isopropyl-β-D-thiogalactopyranoside (IPTG).
    122..143     +  protein_bind   CAP binding site: CAP binding activates transcription in the presence of cAMP. E. coli catabolite activator protein
    158..188     +  promoter       lac promoter: promoter for the E. coli lac operon
    192..214     +  protein_bind   lac operator (fragment): The lac repressor binds to the lac operator to inhibit transcription in E. coli. This inhibition can be relieved by adding lactose or isopropyl-β-D-thiogalactopyranoside (IPTG). lac repressor encoded by lacI
    257..275     +  promoter       T3 promoter: promoter for bacteriophage T3 RNA polymerase
    297..362     -  CDS            3xFLAG: three tandem FLAG® epitope tags, followed by an enterokinase cleavage site
    423..7526    -  CDS            MEC1: ATR_YEAST - Also known as ESR1, SAD3. Experimental evidence at protein level: Swiss-Prot protein existence level 1. Serine/threonine protein kinase which activates checkpoint signaling upon genotoxic stresses such as ionizing radiation (IR), ultraviolet light (UV), or DNA replication stalling, thereby acting as a DNA damage sensor. Recognizes the substrate consensus sequence [ST]- Q. Recruited in complex with protein LCD1 by the single-strand-binding protein complex RPA to DNA lesions in order to initiate the DNA repair by homologous recombination, after the MRX-complex and TEL1 are displaced.
   7548..8212    -  promoter       GAL1,10 promoter: GAL1 and GAL10 genes of S. cerevisiae; divergent inducible promoter, regulated by Gal4
   8218..8273    +  misc_feature   MCS (fragment): pBluescript multiple cloning site
   8282..8300    -  promoter       T7 promoter: promoter for bacteriophage T7 RNA polymerase
   8308..8463    +  CDS            lacZα (fragment): LacZα fragment of β-galactosidase; lacZ fragment
   8467..8895    +  rep_origin     f1 ori (sequence partly withheld): f1 bacteriophage origin of replication; arrow indicates direction of (+) strand synthesis
   8923..8974    -  misc_feature   bom (fragment): basis of mobility region from pBR322
   9182..9844    -  CDS            HIS3: imidazoleglycerol-phosphate dehydratase, required for histidine biosynthesis; S. cerevisiae HIS3; yeast auxotrophic marker
   9845..10032   -  promoter       HIS3 promoter: S. cerevisiae HIS3
  10082..10162   +  CDS            MRM1 (fragment): MRM1_YEAST - Also known as PET56 From Saccharomyces cerevisiae (strain ATCC 204508 / S288c) (Baker's yeast).
  10163..10212   -  misc_feature   bom (fragment): basis of mobility region from pBR322
  10314..10349   -  CDS            rop (fragment): Rop protein, which maintains plasmids at low copy number; rop
  10444..10548   +  promoter       AmpR promoter: bla
  10549..11409   +  CDS            AmpR: β-lactamase; bla; confers resistance to ampicillin, carbenicillin, and related antibiotics
  11580..12168   +  rep_origin     ori: high-copy-number ColE1/pMB1/pBR322/pUC origin of replication
>Addgene plasmid #240737 | Sc mec1-S6-P/FLAG-pRS403/GAL-L | addgene full sequence | sequence record 482360 | Addgene NGS Result
GCGAGGAAGCGGAAGAGCGCCCAATACGCAAACCGCCTCTCCCCGCGCGTTGGCCGATTCATTAATGCAG
CTGGCACGACAGGTTTCCCGACTGGAAAGCGGGCAGTGAGCGCAACGCAATTAATGTGAGTTAGCTCACT
CATTAGGCACCCCAGGCTTTACACTTTATGCTTCCGGCTCGTATGTTGTGTGGAATTGTGAGCGGATAAC
AATTTCACACAGGAAACAGCTATGACCATGATTACGCCAAGCGCGCAATTAACCCTCACTAAAGGGAACA
AAAGCTGGAGCTCTTACTTGTCATCGTCATCCTTGTAGTCGATGTCATGATCTTTATAATCACCGTCATG
GTCTTTGTAGTCGGGCCCCTGGAACAGAACTTCCAGGTTCAGCAGGCGCAGCAGCCAGCTCAGGCTATCG
CCCCAAAATGGTAACCAACCAATATACATCTTGCTTAGATTGTCTTCTGATGTTGCTTCTTGGATCAATG
TTTCTGTTTGGCCAGCAACACTCAATACCAGGCCATCCTGCGGATCTATACCGCGGATTTTGTTTCTTAA
GACCTTTAGCGCTTTTTGAATTGAGTGGTCCATGTTTCTATCGTACATAATTGTTTCGATCACATTCATC
AACGCTACTTCATTTTTTCTCATTAAAGCCAACGTGACTTCACTAGACTTCTTAAATGTTCCTTCTGTCC
CAATTATGCCCAACGCATCCAATAAATTTGGTGTTAGTCTGAAGGGAACAATTTCTGGGACAGGAAGCCT
TTTGCCTTTCTCAAATAAACAGTCGAAGTCTACATGAAGAACTTTACCCGTCTGTATATCTAGTAATATG
TTTTCACAGTGCCTATCACCTAGACCTAATATATGGCCAACCATTGCCATGACGGCGTAAGATCTGGCAT
ACGTATTCCTGGCGTTGAACCAATTGATTGGATCAGGAAAGTTTTCTAAAAACCATTGGTACAAGATTGG
AGGAAATTTATCTACCTGTTCCATGTAAAACTCGAGTTTTCCATCTACTGCGGTGTGCTGCCACCTATCA
TGTAGACTTTTCAGGCTATACTTAATTTTCAGACTTTCGTACTTTGTAGAAAGAATAGATCTTAAAGTTA
CAACATTCGGTACCATTTCCAATATCCCACAGTCTTCTCGAAGAGATAGTACGGAGTAAATATTTATGCC
CAGGCTTCTTTTTCTTGAAGCTATGTCCTTACTCAGAAGAAAATCCATTGTTGTGGCGAACTGCATATAT
TGGTTATCTTGTCGGACATCTTCCTTCTTACACATGATCCCATAAATGTTGCCATCTGAACCTATTATGT
TCAATTGTTTTGGCTTCTTTAATGAAGAAAACACTTTATAAGATGATCCGAATCTAATTATAGAAACAAC
CGGCCTAAATGGTTGATAGCCCCTCATTGAGTTAGACTCTAGTGGTGAAATGATGTCTAAATTTTTTCTT
ACTGGAACAACCATTGCAGATGGGGCCACGTTCATGTCAAATTTGAAGTCTTTTTCTAAAGATTTGCCTG
ATCTACTTGTAATGCTTTTGACATCTTGCAAACAGACACGAGTTAATGCTTTCGTTAAATCCAATGCACT
AGAAACTAGATCATGAGGATTTTGCGAATGTTGTCTATACTTTTCTAAAATATGCTTACCACGAAGAACT
CTTTTTGAAGAATTGGAATTTACAAGGGCTGTGATATACCATAAAATATGAGAGGGGTATTCAACAGCCA
AACTTAGCAGTATGTGCATTATTATCTGGGCCGATGATTGATGAGAATGTAATAACCTAGATAACAACTG
AGTCAAAACAAAGTACCAAATATAAGTGGGACAATGCTGCAGCGCTTCTTCAACATGACTACATATATCT
TCCGTAGCCTTACTCAGCATTTCCTTTCTGTTTCCAGGAGCTTCAGAAATTGATGCGGCCGCAATATCTA
GCCAAAACGTGATAACTTTGGGCAAATTTTCTCTTACTTTAGCAGTGTTCTTTTCAAATGCCAATAAAAA
GTAAGATATTGCCCTGTACTCAAAACGACCATTAGTAATATAACCCTCTGCTTTTTTGCGCTCAAGTAGT
CTACTATAGTATAAGCCAATAGAGTAATATGGTTTATCCCATTTAGAATCAATCTGAAAAATATCCTGAT
ATTGTTTAATAATTTGTTCGGACGCTGAATTGTTCGAAAGGTCTAACCATTCAGTAAACTTTAATAGCAC
GGCGGCACGATCGCGAGCATTAACCGAGGAATTTTCTTGATACTTTTCATGTATTTCTTGCACTATCTTT
AAGGCTCTATCATTCTCACCTTGCTTCCATAGTATTTCAGCAAACTCCAACTCTGCCTGAGGCAACCGCC
TTTCCAAACAATGCATTAATGATTCGGAGGCTATATCTAGCCTAGCGTTGTTTCTCGCCAATTGGGCTAA
AGTGAAGAATGTTTTTCCTAAGTCAGCGTCTGCTTGTTCATTCATTTTCAATTGGTCAAATGACTTTCTC
ATTGACAATATGTAATGATTTGGCACGAAGTCAGCCCCAATACGTTCCATTCGATAATCGAGTATGGTAG
TGTTACTTTTGTATTCAAACTTATCTTTCGCAGAAGATAAAAAACTGAGGTCATATAAACTGTGTAATTT
CATCAATAAATTCTGTTTCTTTAGCAGCGTCGTCTCTTTAGATGACGTTATAAAATTTGTTCCGATAAGC
CTAAAGGAATTGTGGATGTATTTTTGAGTCCTTAATGGATCCTCGTTTGAGATGGCAATTAAAGCTTTCG
CAATATTGTACTGCAAAAGTACTTCTCTATCGTCAATATTTCTTAAACTCTCTATTTGTTCTACCCAATT
TTTCAAAGTTTGAACATTGCCTTCTAGATTTGCAGCTTCAAGACCTATGCTGTACCATTCCTTCACATCT
GGAGACAAAGAAATTTTTCCGTCTGAAGAATGGAACGAAGAGTTCGATATTATTTGAGAATACAATTGGT
GGTCATACATAGACTTTAGCATCCTGGTTGTAGTTTTGGGGTCATCTGAAAATTTGCCGAGGACATTAAA
GCAGTCTTGTGCGAGTTTCCAGTTTTCAGAATATTGCAATTCTTCAATTTTAGAAACCAAGTTTCCTGTA
GCAAAGGTTCTCAGTACACCATCGAGTGAGTCAATGTCTCCTATTTCTTCGTATGTGATTTGTAAATTTT
TCAGTAGTTGTCCATTTTGGTTCTTATCGTGAGGATTCTGTCGATAGCACTGTTCAAGGTATAGAGCAGA
CCTTTCAAAAGAATCCGTCTCTAAGGAGCGTTGAGCTAGCAAATCTGAAGGGGTTGTTCGCAAAAACTCA
TCTATTCTCAAAAGCATGTTAGTTGTTTTCGTATCTTTAATGATAAAAGTGCCGTGTAGTTTACTGTAAT
TTTGTTTAAACTCAGTTGCCCATTTTTTGCAATATTCGAAAACTCTGAAGATGGATTCATAGCACATTCT
TAACGAATCCACTTGCAAGTTATTCATTCCTTCCAGATTGCACGTGAAAATGCTGTCAAATTCAATAATA
ATCCCGTTTAAAATATCAGCGTATGGAGTTCCTTTTTCTGCCTTGATAATAATGTCCAGAGAAATATAAG
GTAGCAAAAAATTTGATAGTGAGCCATCATCTTCCCTAATCAAAGAGGAAAACACGTGTAATGGATGATT
TTCTGTTGTACCTGTTTTCAATAAATCCAATGTAAACCTTTTCACCCAAATTTTGTATCCTTCCTTGAAG
TTATTAGAAGGATATTTTAGCGGGACATATTCTTTCCATGATTGCGCAAGATACAAGGAAGATAAAAGCG
GATAGATGGTTGTCTTGGAGACAGAGTTAAACTTTTCCCATAGTTTGGCTTCATTTGGATATAATTCTTT
ATGGTTCATATCCCATGACTCTGAACTTAGCCCGCAATATTTTAATGATTCCTGTATGACAAGGGCAACA
AACAATTGCTTGCTGGGATTCTCACTTTGCCAAAACGCAGGAACGAGGATATCATTTATGACCCATATCA
AGAACTTAATAGTTTGAACACTATCATTCAAATCATAAACTTCGTTTTCTGAATATGTTGTTCTTTTAAA
CTCATGCTTTGTAACGTCTAAAACACCAATCATACTGATACATTTGGCGCACTTCTCGCATAGGTCCTTG
TCTAAATTTCTAAACTTATGAGAAGTGTCTAATAAAGCACCCAAAACTAATGTTATATCAGAAGTTTGCC
CAACCTTCTTTGGTGTAAAATCAATCGATCTTTCTGTCTGCTTTCTCCGAAGATATACCTCTATATCGTC
TAAATTTTGGTTTATGACATACTTGTTACTACTTTTCAAGTTATTAGCAAATATGGGTATAAGGTCCGTG
GTACTTCTTATTTTATTCACCATTCTTGCAAATTGGCCATCACGAGCTAAAATACCTAATTCAGGCTTGC
CTACTAAAGCCAAAGTAGTGTAAGGTTTTAATTTCAAAATCAGGTCCGATTTCTCTTTGATTAAGGTATC
CAGTATACTGTACACTATATTTCGAAGTTTTCCGTTGAACTCAGACCACTTTTGAAGTATGAATGCAATT
AAGCTATCTATAACAGTAGAGAGTTCTTCATCATTTAGATGGCGAACTAACAGATGCCAACATCTAAAGG
CCTCGTATCGAACTTCCTTAAGCCCAAGTCCTGTTTGCAAACAAATACTAATCTGGGCTAATGCGGAAAT
TATTGATTTTTTGGGGGCATATATGATAAGAAAAGAAATGCCATTGATAACCCTTAACTTTTCGTAGTAA
GTGGTGCGGCCTTCAACATCATGTATGTCACTCGAAAAAACTTGGAAAATACCTAAGATATTATCCTGTA
GTTTCTTTTGGAACGCTTGTTCCTGATCATCCGTCCAGTTATTGATATTTTTGTACTTCGAACCATGCCT
TTTGTCTTTTTCAAAATTGGTGATTAAAAATCGCAAAGAGCATAAAATCATATTAGCATTCTCGCTGTCA
CTTGCATCTTTAGTAACGCTGTTTTTGTAGAGCTTCGTTATTTCAGCTAAAGTTTTATAATCGGGAAGGT
ATGCAGTTATATATCCTTTGTCAAAAGTTGGAGCCCTATTTAAAAAAAGGGTTTCCAAGATATCCAAAGA
AAATAATCCGTGTTTTACCAAAGCTACGGCAAATATTTGCCTACTGTTTTTTTTCAGTAAATTAACCTTC
ATTTGGTTAATTAAACTTGTATCGCCATCACACATAATCTTAGCAATTTCACTTAGCACATCGCTCTTAT
ATTGAATAATTGCATAAGGGATGATATATCTCTGGAAAATATCGAGAATTGTTTTTGAAGAATATCCCAA
TAATTCTATTAAATTTTGAAAGCCAACTTTTCTTTCCACGAGGTTTTTTCCCAACTGTCTTAGTAATACA
GGTAAAATAGGCGATAGTAATTGATATGGTGTTTTCTTTAAAATTTTGGCCATATTTTTAATTTGCAAAG
TCATCATTATTCGTAAACTATAATCATCAGAATTGAAAATATCAATCAGTTTCAAAAGTAGTGTATCAAA
TACATCATTAGAAGTCGTCAATGTTAATTGTGTCCAAGCAATGACTAAATTTTCTTTCACCACTGGCAAT
TTTTGAGATTGTAGAAACTTTATCAGCGTGGCAGTGTGTTCATCTTCGGAATTATGAGAGTCTGATATAT
TGAATAAAGGTATAATTCTAGTACTTAATAAACGTAGGTATCTGTTAGAATTCATAAAGCACTTTTGTAC
CAGTTTAAAGCTCTTATTGATTTGACCGTTTCCATCTGTAAGTTTTGGAGGTTGAAAGTGTGAAAATATC
CTATGTAGAGAAAATAAGATGCCACTTAACAAAGATTCGCTAAATTCATCTATATTTGGGTGAGATAGAA
AGTTTGAATGAAGTATCCTGAAGATTTCTGATTTACCCGCAGCCTCTGGTCTATTTGGATTTATTCGCAC
GAAAGGGTTGCCAGTTTTCTCAATATCGCATAAATGACAAACATACCAATTATCCATATCCTTTGTGGAA
TTTGGCAGAGTGCCGGAAAACTTCTCTGATTCTAGACAGGCTAGACGTCCGAGAATTACAGTCCATGATG
TTAGCCTTGTTATATTGTTTGTCTTGAAACAAGTTTGAATGGATACAGATGCTTCATTTAAAATTAGCTT
GAAATCGTTTCCAGCTCTTTGAAAAAATCCAGGACTTAGCTGGTTCACGCGGTATTTGAGCAAAGTTCCT
CTTTCTGTCTTGTTAAACTTCTTTAGTACTAGCAACCTTAGCTTTTCCAGCTGCTTATATCGATCATCAA
AGGGAGAAGTGACATTTTTCAAGCTCGAGTCCGGCTCCGATTGGTATACCCAGATGTTGAACTTATTATC
GTACTTTAAAGCTTCAACAGGTAGGGACCTTCTTTTCAAATCAAAATATACAATCGAGAGAGCTTTATTA
GTCAACTGCGTGAACGGAAAATGTTCACTTTGTGAAAAATCTGCCCACTGGTCAATTGGGAAGTGGTCTA
CAAAGCATTTTGAGAAATCGTTAGAAATGCAAAGAGAATATAGTCGAAGAATTCCTTTGGCCATAGTGGG
GTCATTATCCAAGAGCCCATACTTGTTATCCAAAAAATGATGCATAGTAGTCAATACAAACTTTAATTGT
TCACAACAAACTAACGCTGGGGCATCCAGGGCTGTGGAAATTGTTCTATTGCAAACATAGTCCACAACTA
GAGAAATATATTTGAGTTGGATTTCGGCATATTCTAGTGCTGCTAGTTCGCAGGAATCAAAGACGTAAAG
AACAATCCTGATTAATCGTTGGAAGTTAAAGTCAAATTTCGTGAACCCCAAAGAAGAATCTAAGAATGCT
ATAGAGTTCCCAAAAGTACTATACTCCGAAGTGAACCAGTATAAAAGAATGTATAGACCCTTCAAGGTGT
CATAAAATTTGAGAAGCTCAGTCTTGCCCAACAAGACTTCAGTCAAGGCCTGTTCGTAAAGATTCATGGT
GTTCTCAAAATGTGCAGTAAGCTGAAACTTAGCAGGTTTTCCGTAAAATTCGACACATGCTTTGCACCAG
CTGCCTAATTTTCGCCTCATAAACCATATTCTGTGGTAATTATCATAGTTCAGAACGGATATGTTGAGGA
AATCATCTATCAGCCTTTGTATCTCAAAGTTCCCGTTGGAATCCTTCATAACAAGCAAGAAGGGGTTGTA
CTCCAACAATAAGGCAAGGGCGGAAACTGTTTTCGAAAATATAGTATCATTTTTCATGATATTGTTCCTT
CTTTGATCTTTTAGGTTTCTTATGAGGGTGTTCAGGATCTTTAAACTCTTGGCGTACTCCTGAGAAGAAG
ATGGATCCGTGGGCACTTTTTTAATCTGCACCTTTGAATCCACCCCCGAGTTCAGGTCTTTTATTGCCAA
TATCAATTCGTCAAGATATTTGACGTGTGATTCCATATGCTCACTAGTGGATCCGGGGTTTTTTCTCCTT
GACGTTAAAGTATAGAGGTATATTAACAATTTTTTGTTGATACTTTTATTACATTTGAATAAGAAGTAAT
ACAAACCGAAAATGTTGAAAGTATTAGTTAAAGTGGTTATGCAGTTTTTGCATTTATATATCTGTTAATA
GATCAAAAATCATCGCTTCGCTGATTAATTACCCCAGAAATAAGGCTAAAAAACTAATCGCATTATCATC
CTATGGTTGTTAATTTGATTCGTTCATTTGAAGGTTTGTGGGGCCAGGTTACTGCCAATTTTTCCTCTTC
ATAACCATAAAAGCTAGTATTGTAGAATCTTTATTGTTCGGAGCAGTGCGGCGCGAGGCACATCTGCGTT
TCAGGAACGCGACCGGTGAAGACGAGGACGCACGGAGGAGAGTCTTCCTTCGGAGGGCTGTCACCCGCTC
GGCGGCTTCTAATCCGTACTTCAATATAGCAATGAGCAGTTAAGCGTATTACTGAAAGTTCCAAAGAGAA
GGTTTTTTTAGGCTAAGATAATGGGGCTCTTTACATTTCCACAACATATAAGTAAGATTAGATATGGATA
TGTATATGGATATGTATATGGTGGTAATGCCATGTAATATGATTATTAAACTTCTTTGCGTCCATCCAAA
AAAAAAGTAAGAATTTTTGAAAATTCAAGGAATTCGATATCAAGCTTATCGATACCGTCGACCTCGAGGG
GGGGCCCGGTACCCAATTCGCCCTATAGTGAGTCGTATTACGCGCGCTCACTGGCCGTCGTTTTACAACG
TCGTGACTGGGAAAACCCTGGCGTTACCCAACTTAATCGCCTTGCAGCACATCCCCCTTTCGCCAGCTGG
CGTAATAGCGAAGAGGCCCGCACCGATCGCCCTTCCCAACAGTTGCGCAGCCTGAATGGCGAATGG
[124 nt withheld, positions 8467-8590]
C
[91 nt withheld, positions 8592-8682]
A
[49 nt withheld, positions 8684-8732]
CCTTTGACGTTGGAGTCCACGTTCTTT
[37 nt withheld, positions 8760-8796]
ACCCTATCTCGGTCTATTCTTTTGATTTATAAGGGATTTTGCCGATTTCGGCCTATTGGTTAAAAAATGA
GCTGATTTAACAAAAATTTAACGCGAATTTTAACAAAATATTAACGCTTACAATTTCCTGATGCGGTATT
TTCTCCTTACGCATCTGTGCGGTATTTCACACCGCATAGATCCGTCGAGTTCAAGAGAAAAAAAAAGAAA
AAGCAAAAAGAAAAAAGGAAAGCGCGCCTCGTTCAGAATGACACGTATAGAATGATGCATTACCTTGTCA
TCTTCAGTATCATACTGTTCGTATACATACTTACTGACATTCATAGGTATACATATATACACATGTATAT
ATATCGTATGCTGCAGCTTTAAATAATCGGTGTCACTACATAAGAACACCTTTGGTGGAGGGAACATCGT
TGGTACCATTGGGCGAGGTGGCTTCTCTTATGGCAACCGCAAGAGCCTTGAACGCACTCTCACTACGGTG
ATGATCATTCTTGCCTCGCAGACAATCAACGTGGAGGGTAATTCTGCTAGCCTCTGCAAAGCTTTCAAGA
AAATGCGGGATCATCTCGCAAGAGAGATCTCCTACTTTCTCCCTTTGCAAACCAAGTTCGACAACTGCGT
ACGGCCTGTTCGAAAGATCTACCACCGCTCTGGAAAGTGCCTCATCCAAAGGCGCAAATCCTGATCCAAA
CCTTTTTACTCCACGCACGGCCCCTAGGGCCTCTTTAAAAGCTTGACCGAGAGCAATCCCGCAGTCTTCA
GTGGTGTGATGGTCGTCTATGTGTAAGTCACCAATGCACTCAACGATTAGCGACCAGCCGGAATGCTTGG
CCAGAGCATGTATCATATGGTCCAGAAACCCTATACCTGTGTGGACGTTAATCACTTGCGATTGTGTGGC
CTGTTCTGCTACTGCTTCTGCCTCTTTTTCTGGGAAGATCGAGTGCTCTATCGCTAGGGGACCACCCTTT
AAAGAGATCGCAATCTGAATCTTGGTTTCATTTGTAATACGCTTTACTAGGGCTTTCTGCTCTGTCATCT
TTGCCTTCGTTTATCTTGCCTGCTCATTTTTTAGTATATTCTTCGAAGAAATCACATTACTTTATATAAT
GTATAATTCATTATGTGATAATGCCAATCGCTAAGAAAAAAAAAGAGTCATCCGCTAGGTGGAAAAAAAA
AAATGAAAATCATTACCGAGGCATAAAAAAATATAGAGTGTACTAGAGGAGGCCAAGAGTAATAGAAAAA
GAAAATTGCGGGAAAGGACTGTGTTATGACTTCCCTGACTAATGCCGTGTTCAAACGATACCTGGCAGTG
ACTCCTAGCGCTCACCAAGCTCTTAAAACGGGAATTTATGGTGCACTCTCAGTACAATCTGCTCTGATGC
CGCATAGTTAAGCCAGCCCCGACACCCGCCAACACCCGCTGACGCGCCCTGACGGGCTTGTCTGCTCCCG
GCATCCGCTTACAGACAAGCTGTGACCGTCTCCGGGAGCTGCATGTGTCAGAGGTTTTCACCGTCATCAC
CGAAACGCGCGAGACGAAAGGGCCTCGTGATACGCCTATTTTTATAGGTTAATGTCATGATAATAATGGT
TTCTTAGACGTCAGGTGGCACTTTTCGGGGAAATGTGCGCGGAACCCCTATTTGTTTATTTTTCTAAATA
CATTCAAATATGTATCCGCTCATGAGACAATAACCCTGATAAATGCTTCAATAATATTGAAAAAGGAAGA
GTATGAGTATTCAACATTTCCGTGTCGCCCTTATTCCCTTTTTTGCGGCATTTTGCCTTCCTGTTTTTGC
TCACCCAGAAACGCTGGTGAAAGTAAAAGATGCTGAAGATCAGTTGGGTGCACGAGTGGGTTACATCGAA
CTGGATCTCAACAGCGGTAAGATCCTTGAGAGTTTTCGCCCCGAAGAACGTTTTCCAATGATGAGCACTT
TTAAAGTTCTGCTATGTGGCGCGGTATTATCCCGTATTGACGCCGGGCAAGAGCAACTCGGTCGCCGCAT
ACACTATTCTCAGAATGACTTGGTTGAGTACTCACCAGTCACAGAAAAGCATCTTACGGATGGCATGACA
GTAAGAGAATTATGCAGTGCTGCCATAACCATGAGTGATAACACTGCGGCCAACTTACTTCTGACAACGA
TCGGAGGACCGAAGGAGCTAACCGCTTTTTTGCACAACATGGGGGATCATGTAACTCGCCTTGATCGTTG
GGAACCGGAGCTGAATGAAGCCATACCAAACGACGAGCGTGACACCACGATGCCTGTAGCAATGGCAACA
ACGTTGCGCAAACTATTAACTGGCGAACTACTTACTCTAGCTTCCCGGCAACAATTAATAGACTGGATGG
AGGCGGATAAAGTTGCAGGACCACTTCTGCGCTCGGCCCTTCCGGCTGGCTGGTTTATTGCTGATAAATC
TGGAGCCGGTGAGCGTGGGTCTCGCGGTATCATTGCAGCACTGGGGCCAGATGGTAAGCCCTCCCGTATC
GTAGTTATCTACACGACGGGGAGTCAGGCAACTATGGATGAACGAAATAGACAGATCGCTGAGATAGGTG
CCTCACTGATTAAGCATTGGTAACTGTCAGACCAAGTTTACTCATATATACTTTAGATTGATTTAAAACT
TCATTTTTAATTTAAAAGGATCTAGGTGAAGATCCTTTTTGATAATCTCATGACCAAAATCCCTTAACGT
GAGTTTTCGTTCCACTGAGCGTCAGACCCCGTAGAAAAGATCAAAGGATCTTCTTGAGATCCTTTTTTTC
TGCGCGTAATCTGCTGCTTGCAAACAAAAAAACCACCGCTACCAGCGGTGGTTTGTTTGCCGGATCAAGA
GCTACCAACTCTTTTTCCGAAGGTAACTGGCTTCAGCAGAGCGCAGATACCAAATACTGTTCTTCTAGTG
TAGCCGTAGTTAGGCCACCACTTCAAGAACTCTGTAGCACCGCCTACATACCTCGCTCTGCTAATCCTGT
TACCAGTGGCTGCTGCCAGTGGCGATAAGTCGTGTCTTACCGGGTTGGACTCAAGACGATAGTTACCGGA
TAAGGCGCAGCGGTCGGGCTGAACGGGGGGTTCGTGCACACAGCCCAGCTTGGAGCGAACGACCTACACC
GAACTGAGATACCTACAGCGTGAGCTATGAGAAAGCGCCACGCTTCCCGAAGGGAGAAAGGCGGACAGGT
ATCCGGTAAGCGGCAGGGTCGGAACAGGAGAGCGCACGAGGGAGCTTCCAGGGGGAAACGCCTGGTATCT
TTATAGTCCTGTCGGGTTTCGCCACCTCTGACTTGAGCGTCGATTTTTGTGATGCTCGTCAGGGGGGCGG
AGCCTATGGAAAAACGCCAGCAACGCGGCCTTTTTACGGTTCCTGGCCTTTTGCTGGCCTTTTGCTCACA
TGTTCTTTCCTGCGTTATCCCCTGATTCTGTGGATAACCGTATTACCGCCTTTGAGTGAGCTGATACCGC
TCGCCGCAGCCGAACGACCGAGCGCAGCGAGTCAGTGA
